Addgene plasmid #86655: alpha3-nAChR shRNA (Alpha-3.29)
Purpose: expression of shRNA targeting CHRNA3
Depositing lab: Jaime Modiano. Depositing organization: University of Colorado Denver and Anschutz Medical Campus.
Backbone
  Vector backbone: pSuper
  Vector type: Mammalian Expression, RNAi
Growth in bacteria
  Bacterial resistance: Ampicillin, 100 μg/mL
  Growth temperature: 37°C
  Growth strain: DH5alpha
  Copy number: Unknown
Gene/Insert
  Gene/Insert name: CHRNA3 (alpha3-nAChR)
  gRNA/shRNA sequence: AAGTGTCAAGTATATTGCTGA
  Species: H. sapiens (human)
  Entrez Gene: CHRNA3 (a.k.a. BAIPRCK, LNCR2, NACHRA3, PAOD2)
  Promoter: H1
  Cloning method: Unknown
  Sequencing primers: 5′ T7
Terms and licenses: Academic/Nonprofit Terms; Industry Terms: Not Available to Industry
Depositor comments: Addgene NGS found that the "A" nucleotide at position 19 within the shRNA sequence is missing; depositing lab feels that functionality is likely maintained
How to cite: alpha3-nAChR shRNA (Alpha-3.29) was a gift from Jaime Modiano (Addgene plasmid # 86655 ; http://n2t.net/addgene:86655 ; RRID:Addgene_86655)
