[The description below was written by a language model from this plasmid's Addgene catalogue record and pLannotate feature annotations shown in this document.]
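Description:
alpha3-nAChR shRNA (Alpha-3.29) is a mammalian RNA interference plasmid built on the pSuper backbone and designed to knock down human CHRNA3, the gene encoding the alpha-3 subunit of the neuronal nicotinic acetylcholine receptor. The short hairpin is placed downstream of the human H1 RNA promoter, an RNA polymerase III promoter suited to small, precisely terminated transcripts. After transfection, the hairpin is processed by the cellular RNAi machinery into an siRNA directed against the CHRNA3 message. The hairpin itself is not annotated as a separate feature, but it would lie in the short unannotated interval between the H1 promoter and the adjacent pBluescript polylinker fragment.

The sequenced plasmid is about 4.4 kb and retains the pBluescript-derived architecture typical of pSuper. It has a high-copy ColE1/pUC origin and a β-lactamase gene for ampicillin selection in E. coli, an f1 origin, flanking T7 and T3 promoters, and remnants of the lac promoter/operator, lacZα and lacI. The feature table also shows a puromycin N-acetyltransferase gene driven by the mouse PGK promoter. This is not mentioned in the catalogue fields, but it would allow puromycin selection of transfected mammalian cells, including the derivation of stable knockdown populations.

One caveat is recorded: repository sequencing found that an A nucleotide at position 19 of the intended 21-nucleotide target sequence is missing. The depositing laboratory considers that silencing activity is probably maintained, but knockdown efficiency should be confirmed with this in mind. The cloning method and copy number are not stated in the record.
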