Features (pLannotate 1.2.2; 16 found; start..end, strand, type, name):
      1..215     +  promoter       H1 promoter: human H1 RNA promoter
    280..321     +  misc_feature   MCS (fragment): pBluescript multiple cloning site
    333..351     -  promoter       T3 promoter: promoter for bacteriophage T3 RNA polymerase
    396..412     -  protein_bind   lac operator: The lac repressor binds to the lac operator to inhibit transcription in E. coli. This inhibition can be relieved by adding lactose or isopropyl-β-D-thiogalactopyranoside (IPTG). lac repressor encoded by lacI
    420..450     -  promoter       lac promoter: promoter for the E. coli lac operon
    465..486     -  protein_bind   CAP binding site: CAP binding activates transcription in the presence of cAMP. E. coli catabolite activator protein
    499..591     -  CDS            lacI (fragment): lac repressor; lacI; The lac repressor binds to the lac operator to inhibit transcription in E. coli. This inhibition can be relieved by adding lactose or isopropyl-β-D-thiogalactopyranoside (IPTG).
    774..1362    -  rep_origin     ori: high-copy-number ColE1/pMB1/pBR322/pUC origin of replication
   1533..2393    -  CDS            AmpR: β-lactamase; bla; confers resistance to ampicillin, carbenicillin, and related antibiotics
   2394..2498    -  promoter       AmpR promoter: bla
   2551..2979    -  rep_origin     f1 ori (sequence partly withheld): f1 bacteriophage origin of replication; arrow indicates direction of (+) strand synthesis
   2984..3141    -  CDS            lacZα (fragment): LacZα fragment of β-galactosidase; lacZ fragment
   3144..3162    +  promoter       T7 promoter: promoter for bacteriophage T7 RNA polymerase
   3171..3223    +  misc_feature   MCS (fragment): pBluescript multiple cloning site
   3274..3873    -  CDS            PuroR: puromycin N-acetyltransferase; pac from Streptomyces alboniger; confers resistance to puromycin
   3898..4397    -  promoter       PGK promoter: mouse phosphoglycerate kinase 1 promoter
>Addgene plasmid #86655 | alpha3-nAChR shRNA (Alpha-3.29) | addgene full sequence | sequence record 180126 | Addgene NGS Result
GAACGCTGACGTCATCAACCCGCTCCAAGGAATCGCGGGCCCAGTGTCACTAGGCGGGAACACCCAGCGC
GCGTGCGCCCTGGCAGGAAGATGGCTGTGAGGGACAGGGGAGTGGCGCCCTGCAATATTTGCATGTCGCT
ATGTGTTCTGGGAAATCACCATAAACGTGAAATGTCTTTGGATTTGGGAATCTTATAAGTTCTGTATGAG
ACCACAGATCCCAAGTGTCAAGTATATTGCTGTTCAAGAGATCAGCAATATACTTGACATTTTTTGGAAA
AGCTTATCGATACCGTCGACCTCGAGGGGGGGCCCGGTACCAGCTTTTGTTCCCTTTAGTGAGGGTTAAT
TTCGAGCTTGGCGTAATCATGGTCATAGCTGTTTCCTGTGTGAAATTGTTATCCGCTCACAATTCCACAC
AACATACGAGCCGGAAGCATAAAGTGTAAAGCCTGGGGTGCCTAATGAGTGAGCTAACTCACATTAATTG
CGTTGCGCTCACTGCCCGCTTTCCAGTCGGGAAACCTGTCGTGCCAGCTGCATTAATGAATCGGCCAACG
CGCGGGGAGAGGCGGTTTGCGTATTGGGCGCTCTTCCGCTTCCTCGCTCACTGACTCGCTGCGCTCGGTC
GTTCGGCTGCGGCGAGCGGTATCAGCTCACTCAAAGGCGGTAATACGGTTATCCACAGAATCAGGGGATA
ACGCAGGAAAGAACATGTGAGCAAAAGGCCAGCAAAAGGCCAGGAACCGTAAAAAGGCCGCGTTGCTGGC
GTTTTTCCATAGGCTCCGCCCCCCTGACGAGCATCACAAAAATCGACGCTCAAGTCAGAGGTGGCGAAAC
CCGACAGGACTATAAAGATACCAGGCGTTTCCCCCTGGAAGCTCCCTCGTGCGCTCTCCTGTTCCGACCC
TGCCGCTTACCGGATACCTGTCCGCCTTTCTCCCTTCGGGAAGCGTGGCGCTTTCTCATAGCTCACGCTG
TAGGTATCTCAGTTCGGTGTAGGTCGTTCGCTCCAAGCTGGGCTGTGTGCACGAACCCCCCGTTCAGCCC
GACCGCTGCGCCTTATCCGGTAACTATCGTCTTGAGTCCAACCCGGTAAGACACGACTTATCGCCACTGG
CAGCAGCCACTGGTAACAGGATTAGCAGAGCGAGGTATGTAGGCGGTGCTACAGAGTTCTTGAAGTGGTG
GCCTAACTACGGCTACACTAGAAGAACAGTATTTGGTATCTGCGCTCTGCTGAAGCCAGTTACCTTCGGA
AAAAGAGTTGGTAGCTCTTGATCCGGCAAACAAACCACCGCTGGTAGCGGTGGTTTTTTTGTTTGCAAGC
AGCAGATTACGCGCAGAAAAAAAGGATCTCAAGAAGATCCTTTGATCTTTTCTACGGGGTCTGACGCTCA
GTGGAACGAAAACTCACGTTAAGGGATTTTGGTCATGAGATTATCAAAAAGGATCTTCACCTAGATCCTT
TTAAATTAAAAATGAAGTTTTAAATCAATCTAAAGTATATATGAGTAAACTTGGTCTGACAGTTACCAAT
GCTTAATCAGTGAGGCACCTATCTCAGCGATCTGTCTATTTCGTTCATCCATAGTTGCCTGACTCCCCGT
CGTGTAGATAACTACGATACGGGAGGGCTTACCATCTGGCCCCAGTGCTGCAATGATACCGCGAGACCCA
CGCTCACCGGCTCCAGATTTATCAGCAATAAACCAGCCAGCCGGAAGGGCCGAGCGCAGAAGTGGTCCTG
CAACTTTATCCGCCTCCATCCAGTCTATTAATTGTTGCCGGGAAGCTAGAGTAAGTAGTTCGCCAGTTAA
TAGTTTGCGCAACGTTGTTGCCATTGCTACAGGCATCGTGGTGTCACGCTCGTCGTTTGGTATGGCTTCA
TTCAGCTCCGGTTCCCAACGATCAAGGCGAGTTACATGATCCCCCATGTTGTGCAAAAAAGCGGTTAGCT
CCTTCGGTCCTCCGATCGTTGTCAGAAGTAAGTTGGCCGCAGTGTTATCACTCATGGTTATGGCAGCACT
GCATAATTCTCTTACTGTCATGCCATCCGTAAGATGCTTTTCTGTGACTGGTGAGTACTCAACCAAGTCA
TTCTGAGAATAGTGTATGCGGCGACCGAGTTGCTCTTGCCCGGCGTCAATACGGGATAATACCGCGCCAC
ATAGCAGAACTTTAAAAGTGCTCATCATTGGAAAACGTTCTTCGGGGCGAAAACTCTCAAGGATCTTACC
GCTGTTGAGATCCAGTTCGATGTAACCCACTCGTGCACCCAACTGATCTTCAGCATCTTTTACTTTCACC
AGCGTTTCTGGGTGAGCAAAAACAGGAAGGCAAAATGCCGCAAAAAAGGGAATAAGGGCGACACGGAAAT
GTTGAATACTCATACTCTTCCTTTTTCAATATTATTGAAGCATTTATCAGGGTTATTGTCTCATGAGCGG
ATACATATTTGAATGTATTTAGAAAAATAAACAAATAGGGGTTCCGCGCACATTTCCCCGAAAAGTGCCA
CCTAAATTGTAAGCGTTAATATTTTGTTAAAATTCGCGTTAAATTTTTGTTAAATCAGCTCATTTTTTAA
CCAATAGGCCGAAATCGGCAAAATCCCTTATAAATCAAAAGAATAGACCGAGATAGGGT
[37 nt withheld, positions 2650-2686]
AAAGAACGTGGACTCCAACGTCAAAGG
[49 nt withheld, positions 2714-2762]
T
[91 nt withheld, positions 2764-2854]
G
[124 nt withheld, positions 2856-2979]
CCCATTCGCCATTCAGGCTGCGCAACTGTTGGGAAGGGCGATCGGTGCGGGCCTCTTCGCTATTACGCCA
GCTGGCGAAAGGGGGATGTGCTGCAAGGCGATTAAGTTGGGTAACGCCAGGGTTTTCCCAGTCACGACGT
TGTAAAACGACGGCCAGTGAATTGTAATACGACTCACTATAGGGCGAATTGGAGCTCCACCGCGGTGGCG
GCCGCTCTAGAACTAGTGGATCCCCCGGGCTGCATGGGGTCGTGCGCTCCTTTCGGTCGGGCGCTGCGGG
TCGTGGGGCGGGCGTCAGGCACCGGGCTTGCGGGTCATGCACCAGGTGCGCGGTCCTTCGGGCACCTCGA
CGTCGGCGGTGACGGTGAAGCCGAGCCGCTCGTAGAAGGGGAGGTTGCGGGGCGCGGAGGTCTCCAGGAA
GGCGGGCACCCCGGCGCGCTCGGCCGCCTCCACTCCGGGGAGCACGACGGCGCTGCCCAGACCCTTGCCC
TGGTGGTCGGGCGAGACGCCGACGGTGGCCAGGAACCACGCGGGCTCCTTGGGCCGGTGCGGCGCCAGGA
GGCCTTCCATCTGTTGCTGCGCGGCCAGCCGGGAACCGCTCAACTCGGCCATGCGCGGGCCGATCTCGGC
GAACACCGCCCCCGCTTCGACGCTCTCCGGCGTGGTCCAGACCGCCACCGCGGCGCCGTCGTCCGCGACC
CACACCTTGCCGATGTCGAGCCCGACGCGCGTGAGGAAGAGTTCTTGCAGCTCGGTGACCCGCTCGATGT
GGCGGTCCGGATCGACGGTGTGGCGCGTGGCGGGGTAGTCGGCGAACGCGGCGGCGAGGGTGCGTACGGC
CCTGGGGACGTCGTCGCGGGTGGCGAGGCGCACCGTGGGCTTGTACTCGGTCATGGTAAGCTAGCTTGGG
CTGCAGGTCGAAAGGCCCGGAGATGAGGAAGAGGAGAACAGCGCGGCAGACGTGCGCTTTTGAAGCGTGC
AGAATGCCGGGCCTCCGGAGGACCTTCGGGCGCCCGCCCCGCCCCTGAGCCCGCCCCTGAGCCCGCCCCC
GGACCCACCCCTTCCCAGCCTCTGAGCCCAGAAAGCGAAGGAGCAAAGCTGCTATTGGCCGCTGCCCCAA
AGGCCTACCCGCTTCCATTGCTCAGCGGTGCTGTCCATCTGCACGAGACTAGTGAGACGTGCTACTTCCA
TTTGTCACGTCCTGCACGACGCGAGCTGCGGGGCGGGGGGGAACTTCCTGACTAGGGGAGGAGTAGAAGG
TGGCGCGAAGGGGCCACCAAAGAACGGAGCCGGTTGGCGCCTACCGGTGGATGTGGAATGTGTGCGAGGC
CAGAGGCCACTTGTGTAGCGCCAAGTGCCCAGCGGGGCTGCTAAAGCGCATGCTCCAGACTGCCTTGGGA
AAAGCGCCTCCCCTACCCGGTAGAATTC
